Addgene plasmid #88817: pDONR221-ZNF7
Purpose: Donor Vector containing ZNF7 transcription factor, part of the Human TFome Collection
Depositing lab: Marc Vidal. Depositing organization: Dana-Farber Cancer Institute. Publication: A comprehensive library of human transcription factors for cell fate engineering. Ng AHM, Khoshakhlagh P, Rojo Arias JE, Pasquini G, Wang K, Swiersy A, Shipman SL, Appleton E, Kiaee K, Kohman RE, Vernet A, Dysart M, Leeper K, Saylor W, Huang JY, Graveline A, Taipale J, Hill DE, Vidal M, Melero-Martin JM, Busskamp V, Church GM. Nat Biotechnol. 2021 Apr;39(4):510-519. doi: 10.1038/s41587-020-0742-6. Epub 2020 Nov 30. PubMed 33257861.
Backbone
  Vector backbone: pDONR221
  Backbone manufacturer: Invitrogen
  Backbone size w/o insert (bp): 3000
  Vector type: Gateway Donor Vector
Growth in bacteria
  Bacterial resistance: Kanamycin, 50 μg/mL
  Growth temperature: 37°C
  Growth strain: DH5alpha
  Copy number: High Copy
Gene/Insert
  Gene/Insert name: ZNF7
  Species: H. sapiens (human)
  Insert size (bp): 2058
  Mutation: Last nucleotide of stop codon removed to allow for Gateway C-terminal fusions
  Entrez Gene: ZNF7 (a.k.a. HF.16, KOX4, zf30)
  Cloning method: Gateway Cloning
  Sequencing primers: 5′ M13F(-21); 3′ M13R
Terms and licenses: Academic/Nonprofit Terms; Industry Terms: Not Available to Industry
Depositor comments: Represents the ORFeome subset of the TFome
How to cite: pDONR221-ZNF7 was a gift from Marc Vidal (Addgene plasmid # 88817 ; http://n2t.net/addgene:88817 ; RRID:Addgene_88817)
