[The description below was written by a language model from this plasmid's Addgene catalogue record and pLannotate feature annotations shown in this document.]
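Description:
pDONR221-ZNF7 is a Gateway entry clone built on the Invitrogen pDONR221 donor backbone, carrying the open reading frame of the human zinc finger transcription factor ZNF7 (also known as KOX4). It is a bacterial cloning plasmid rather than an expression vector. It replicates in E. coli from a high-copy ColE1/pUC-type origin and is selected with kanamycin through an aminoglycoside phosphotransferase (KanR) gene. The sequenced record is about 4.6 kb. The rrnB T1 and T2 terminators lie upstream of the cloning region, where they help insulate the insert from read-through transcription coming from the backbone. The short lacI and lacZα fragments that were annotated appear to be backbone remnants with no functional role.

The ZNF7 coding sequence is flanked by attL1 and attL2 sites, the products of a BP recombination into the donor vector. These sites allow the ORF to be transferred directionally, by an LR Clonase reaction, into any attR-containing destination vector. The record lists the insert as 2,058 bp, while the annotated ZNF7 match spans somewhat less of the region between the att sites. The last nucleotide of the stop codon has been removed, so the ORF can read through attL2-derived sequence into a C-terminal tag or fusion partner supplied by the destination vector. No promoter is positioned to drive ZNF7. The only annotated promoter is a T7 promoter just outside attL2, pointing back towards the insert on the antisense strand, so ZNF7 expression depends on the destination vector chosen.

The plasmid belongs to the ORFeome-derived subset of the Human TFome collection, a library of human transcription factors assembled for cell fate engineering. It serves as the source clone for moving ZNF7 into expression vectors for such screens or for individual studies.
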