Features (pLannotate 1.2.2; 10 found; start..end, strand, type, name):
      8..107     +  protein_bind   attL1: mutant version of attL; recombination site for the Gateway® LR reaction LR Clonase™
    113..2074    +  CDS            ZNF7: ZNF7_HUMAN - Also known as KOX4. Experimental evidence at protein level: Swiss-Prot protein existence level 1. May be involved in transcriptional regulation. From Homo sapiens (Human).
   2175..2274    -  protein_bind   attL2: mutant version of attL; recombination site for the Gateway® LR reaction LR Clonase™
   2292..2310    -  promoter       T7 promoter: promoter for bacteriophage T7 RNA polymerase
   2444..3253    +  CDS            KanR: aminoglycoside phosphotransferase; aph(3')-Ia; confers resistance to kanamycin in bacteria or G418 (Geneticin®) in eukaryotes
   3400..3988    +  rep_origin     ori: high-copy-number ColE1/pMB1/pBR322/pUC origin of replication
   4171..4263    +  CDS            lacI (fragment): lac repressor; lacI; The lac repressor binds to the lac operator to inhibit transcription in E. coli. This inhibition can be relieved by adding lactose or isopropyl-β-D-thiogalactopyranoside (IPTG).
   4318..4345    -  terminator     rrnB T2 terminator: transcription terminator T2 from the E. coli rrnB gene
   4477..4520    +  terminator     rrnB T1 terminator: Escherichia coli rrnB; transcription terminator T1 from the E. coli rrnB gene
   4567..4603    -  CDS            lacZα (fragment): LacZα fragment of β-galactosidase; lacZ fragment
>Addgene plasmid #88817 | pDONR221-ZNF7 | addgene full sequence | sequence record 227968 | Addgene NGS Result
CGTGCCCCAAATAATGATTTTATTTTGACTGATAGTGACCTGTTCGTTGCAACAAATTGATGAGCAATGC
TTTTTTATAATGCCAACTTTGTACAAAAAAGCAGGCTCCACCATGGAGGTGGTAACATTTGGCGATGTGG
CTGTGCACTTCTCTCGGGAGGAGTGGCAGTGTCTGGACCCTGGCCAGAGGGCCCTCTACAGGGAAGTGAT
GCTGGAGAACCACAGCAGTGTGGCTGGACTAGCAGGATTCCTGGTTTTCAAGCCTGAGCTGATCTCTCGG
CTGGAGCAGGGAGAAGAGCCATGGGTCCTCGACCTGCAGGGAGCAGAGGGGACAGAGGCACCAAGGACCT
CCAAGACAGATTCTACGATTAGGACTGAAAATGAGCAGGCCTGTGAGGACATGGACATCCTAAAATCAGA
ATCCTATGGGACAGTGGTCAGAATCTCCCCACAGGACTTTCCTCAGAATCCTGGCTTTGGAGACGTTTCT
GATTCTGAGGTCTGGTTAGACAGTCATCTGGGCAGTCCCGGGCTGAAAGTGACAGGCTTTACCTTCCAAA
ATAACTGTTTGAATGAGGAGACTGTGGTTCCCAAGACCTTCACCAAGGACGCACCCCAGGGATGTAAGGA
GCTGGGAAGCAGCGGCCTGGATTGTCAGCCTCTTGAAAGTCAGGGAGAGAGTGCGGAAGGGATGTCCCAG
AGATGCGAGGAGTGTGGCAAAGGCATCAGAGCCACTTCAGATATCGCTCTGCATTGGGAAATTAATACAC
AGAAAATTAGCAGATGTCAAGAATGCCAAAAAAAGTTATCTGACTGCTTGCAGGGGAAACATACAAATAA
CTGCCATGGAGAGAAGCCGTACGAATGTGCAGAGTGTGGGAAAGTCTTCAGGCTCTGCTCGCAGCTTAAT
CAGCATCAGAGAATCCACACGGGAGAGAAACCCTTTAAATGCACTGAGTGTGGAAAAGCCTTCCGCCTGA
GCTCAAAACTTATTCAGCATCAAAGAATCCACACTGGGGAGAAGCCCTACAGATGTGAGGAATGTGGAAA
AGCTTTTGGTCAGAGCTCAAGCCTCATCCACCATCAGAGAATCCACACAGGAGAGAGGCCCTATGGTTGT
CGTGAGTGTGGGAAAGCCTTCAGCCAGCAGTCGCAGCTGGTTAGACACCAGAGAACTCACACTGGGGAGA
GGCCCTACCCTTGCAAGGAGTGTGGGAAGGCCTTCAGCCAGAGCTCCACCCTAGCCCAGCATCAAAGGAT
GCATACTGGGGAGAAAGCTCAAATTCTAAAAGCCTCAGACAGTCCAAGCCTTGTTGCACATCAGAGAATT
CACGCTGTAGAGAAACCATTTAAGTGTGATGAGTGTGGGAAAGCTTTTAGGTGGATCTCTCGCCTGAGTC
AGCATCAGCTGATTCACACTGGAGAGAAGCCTTATAAATGCAACAAGTGTACAAAAGCCTTTGGTTGTAG
TTCACGGCTTATTCGCCATCAGAGAACTCACACTGGAGAAAAACCATTTAAATGTGATGAGTGTGGCAAA
GGCTTTGTTCAGGGCTCACACCTTATTCAGCATCAGCGAATCCACACTGGAGAGAAACCCTATGTGTGTA
ATGACTGTGGAAAAGCCTTCAGTCAGAGTTCCAGCCTTATTTACCATCAGAGAATCCATAAAGGAGAGAA
GCCCTACGAATGCCTCCAATGCGGAAAAGCCTTCAGTATGAGCACACAGCTTACAATACATCAAAGGGTT
CACACTGGAGAGAGGCCCTATAAATGTAATGAATGTGGGAAAGCCTTCAGTCAAAACTCAACCCTTTTCC
AACACCAGATAATTCATGCAGGGGTGAAGCCCTATGAGTGCAGTGAGTGTGGAAAAGCCTTCAGCCGGAG
CTCATATCTTATTGAACACCAGAGAATACACACTAGGGCCCAGTGGTTTTACGAATATGGGAATGCCCTG
GAAGGGTCCACCTTTGTGAGCCGTAAAAAGGTTAATACTATAAAGAAACTGCATCAGTGTGAAGACTGTG
AGAAGATATTTAGGTGGCGTTCACACCTAATTATACACCAGAGAATTCACACCGGGGAGAAGCCTTATAA
ATGCAATGACTGTGGCAAAGCTTTTAATCGTAGCTCAAGGCTTACCCAGCATCAAAAAATTCACATGGGA
TTGGACCCAGCTTTCTTGTACAAAGTTGGCATTATAAGAAAGCATTGCTTATCAATTTGTTGCAACGAAC
AGGTCACTATCAGTCAAAATAAAATCATTATTTGCCATCCAGCTGATATCCCCTATAGTGAGTCGTATTA
CATGGTCATAGCTGTTTCCTGGCAGCTCTGGCCCGTGTCTCAAAATCTCTGATGTTACATTGCACAAGAT
AAAAATATATCATCATGAACAATAAAACTGTCTGCTTACATAAACAGTAATACAAGGGGTGTTATGAGCC
ATATTCAACGGGAAACGTCGAGGCCGCGATTAAATTCCAACATGGATGCTGATTTATATGGGTATAAATG
GGCTCGCGATAATGTCGGGCAATCAGGTGCGACAATCTATCGCTTGTATGGGAAGCCCGATGCGCCAGAG
TTGTTTCTGAAACATGGCAAAGGTAGCGTTGCCAATGATGTTACAGATGAGATGGTCAGACTAAACTGGC
TGACGGAATTTATGCCTCTTCCGACCATCAAGCATTTTATCCGTACTCCTGATGATGCATGGTTACTCAC
CACTGCGATCCCCGGAAAAACAGCATTCCAGGTATTAGAAGAATATCCTGATTCAGGTGAAAATATTGTT
GATGCGCTGGCAGTGTTCCTGCGCCGGTTGCATTCGATTCCTGTTTGTAATTGTCCTTTTAACAGCGATC
GCGTATTTCGTCTCGCTCAGGCGCAATCACGAATGAATAACGGTTTGGTTGATGCGAGTGATTTTGATGA
CGAGCGTAATGGCTGGCCTGTTGAACAAGTCTGGAAAGAAATGCATAAACTTTTGCCATTCTCACCGGAT
TCAGTCGTCACTCATGGTGATTTCTCACTTGATAACCTTATTTTTGACGAGGGGAAATTAATAGGTTGTA
TTGATGTTGGACGAGTCGGAATCGCAGACCGATACCAGGATCTTGCCATCCTATGGAACTGCCTCGGTGA
GTTTTCTCCTTCATTACAGAAACGGCTTTTTCAAAAATATGGTATTGATAATCCTGATATGAATAAATTG
CAGTTTCATTTGATGCTCGATGAGTTTTTCTAATCAGAATTGGTTAATTGGTTGTAACACTGGCAGAGCA
TTACGCTGACTTGACGGGACGGCGCAAGCTCATGACCAAAATCCCTTAACGTGAGTTACGCGTCGTTCCA
CTGAGCGTCAGACCCCGTAGAAAAGATCAAAGGATCTTCTTGAGATCCTTTTTTTCTGCGCGTAATCTGC
TGCTTGCAAACAAAAAAACCACCGCTACCAGCGGTGGTTTGTTTGCCGGATCAAGAGCTACCAACTCTTT
TTCCGAAGGTAACTGGCTTCAGCAGAGCGCAGATACCAAATACTGTTCTTCTAGTGTAGCCGTAGTTAGG
CCACCACTTCAAGAACTCTGTAGCACCGCCTACATACCTCGCTCTGCTAATCCTGTTACCAGTGGCTGCT
GCCAGTGGCGATAAGTCGTGTCTTACCGGGTTGGACTCAAGACGATAGTTACCGGATAAGGCGCAGCGGT
CGGGCTGAACGGGGGGTTCGTGCACACAGCCCAGCTTGGAGCGAACGACCTACACCGAACTGAGATACCT
ACAGCGTGAGCTATGAGAAAGCGCCACGCTTCCCGAAGGGAGAAAGGCGGACAGGTATCCGGTAAGCGGC
AGGGTCGGAACAGGAGAGCGCACGAGGGAGCTTCCAGGGGGAAACGCCTGGTATCTTTATAGTCCTGTCG
GGTTTCGCCACCTCTGACTTGAGCGTCGATTTTTGTGATGCTCGTCAGGGGGGCGGAGCCTATGGAAAAA
CGCCAGCAACGCGGCCTTTTTACGGTTCCTGGCCTTTTGCTGGCCTTTTGCTCACATGTTCTTTCCTGCG
TTATCCCCTGATTCTGTGGATAACCGTATTACCGCCTTTGAGTGAGCTGATACCGCTCGCCGCAGCCGAA
CGACCGAGCGCAGCGAGTCAGTGAGCGAGGAAGCGGAAGAGCGCCCAATACGCAAACCGCCTCTCCCCGC
GCGTTGGCCGATTCATTAATGCAGCTGGCACGACAGGTTTCCCGACTGGAAAGCGGGCAGTGAGCGCAAC
GCAATTAATACGCGTACCGCTAGCCAGGAAGAGTTTGTAGAAACGCAAAAAGGCCATCCGTCAGGATGGC
CTTCTGCTTAGTTTGATGCCTGGCAGTTTATGGCGGGCGTCCTGCCCGCCACCCTCCGGGCCGTTGCTTC
ACAACGTTCAAATCCGCTCCCGGCGGATTTGTCCTACTCAGGAGAGCGTTCACCGACAAACAACAGATAA
AACGAAAGGCCCAGTCTTCCGACTGAGCCTTTCGTTTTATTTGATGCCTGGCAGTTCCCTACTCTCGCGT
TAACGCTAGCATGGATGTTTTCCCAGTCACGACGTTGTAAAACGACGGCCAGTCTTAAGCT
