>Addgene plasmid #88817 | pDONR221-ZNF7 | depositor partial sequence | sequence record 172421 | insert
ATGGAGGTGGTAACATTTGGCGATGTGGCTGTGCACTTCTCTCGGGAGGAGTGGCAGTGTCTGGACCCTG
GCCAGAGGGCCCTCTACAGGGAAGTGATGCTGGAGAACCACAGCAGTGTGGCTGGACTAGCAGGATTCCT
GGTTTTCAAGCCTGAGCTGATCTCTCGGCTGGAGCAGGGAGAAGAGCCATGGGTCCTCGACCTGCAGGGA
GCAGAGGGGACAGAGGCACCAAGGACCTCCAAGACAGATTCTACGATTAGGACTGAAAATGAGCAGGCCT
GTGAGGACATGGACATCCTAAAATCAGAATCCTATGGGACAGTGGTCAGAATCTCCCCACAGGACTTTCC
TCAGAATCCTGGCTTTGGAGACGTTTCTGATTCTGAGGTCTGGTTAGACAGTCATCTGGGCAGTCCCGGG
CTGAAAGTGACAGGCTTTACCTTCCAAAATAACTGTTTGAATGAGGAGACTGTGGTTCCCAAGACCTTCA
CCAAGGACGCACCCCAGGGATGTAAGGAGCTGGGAAGCAGCGGCCTGGATTGTCAGCCTCTTGAAAGTCA
GGGAGAGAGTGCGGAAGGGATGTCCCAGAGATGCGAGGAGTGTGGCAAAGGCATCAGAGCCACTTCAGAT
ATCGCTCTGCATTGGGAAATTAATACACAGAAAATTAGCAGATGTCAAGAATGCCAAAAAAAGTTATCTG
ACTGCTTGCAGGGGAAACATACAAATAACTGCCATGGAGAGAAGCCGTACGAATGTGCAGAGTGTGGGAA
AGTCTTCAGGCTCTGCTCGCAGCTTAATCAGCATCAGAGAATCCACACGGGAGAGAAACCCTTTAAATGC
ACTGAGTGTGGAAAAGCCTTCCGCCTGAGCTCAAAACTTATTCAGCATCAAAGAATCCACACTGGGGAGA
AGCCCTACAGATGTGAGGAATGTGGAAAAGCTTTTGGTCAGAGCTCAAGCCTCATCCACCATCAGAGAAT
CCACACAGGAGAGAGGCCCTATGGTTGTCGTGAGTGTGGGAAAGCCTTCAGCCAGCAGTCGCAGCTGGTT
AGACACCAGAGAACTCACACTGGGGAGAGGCCCTACCCTTGCAAGGAGTGTGGGAAGGCCTTCAGCCAGA
GCTCCACCCTAGCCCAGCATCAAAGGATGCATACTGGGGAGAAAGCTCAAATTCTAAAAGCCTCAGACAG
TCCAAGCCTTGTTGCACATCAGAGAATTCACGCTGTAGAGAAACCATTTAAGTGTGATGAGTGTGGGAAA
GCTTTTAGGTGGATCTCTCGCCTGAGTCAGCATCAGCTGATTCACACTGGAGAGAAGCCTTATAAATGCA
ACAAGTGTACAAAAGCCTTTGGTTGTAGTTCACGGCTTATTCGCCATCAGAGAACTCACACTGGAGAAAA
ACCATTTAAATGTGATGAGTGTGGCAAAGGCTTTGTTCAGGGCTCACACCTTATTCAGCATCAGCGAATC
CACACTGGAGAGAAACCCTATGTGTGTAATGACTGTGGAAAAGCCTTCAGTCAGAGTTCCAGCCTTATTT
ACCATCAGAGAATCCATAAAGGAGAGAAGCCCTACGAATGCCTCCAATGCGGAAAAGCCTTCAGTATGAG
CACACAGCTTACAATACATCAAAGGGTTCACACTGGAGAGAGGCCCTATAAATGTAATGAATGTGGGAAA
GCCTTCAGTCAAAACTCAACCCTTTTCCAACACCAGATAATTCATGCAGGGGTGAAGCCCTATGAGTGCA
GTGAGTGTGGAAAAGCCTTCAGCCGGAGCTCATATCTTATTGAACACCAGAGAATACACACTAGGGCCCA
GTGGTTTTACGAATATGGGAATGCCCTGGAAGGGTCCACCTTTGTGAGCCGTAAAAAGGTTAATACTATA
AAGAAACTGCATCAGTGTGAAGACTGTGAGAAGATATTTAGGTGGCGTTCACACCTAATTATACACCAGA
GAATTCACACCGGGGAGAAGCCTTATAAATGCAATGACTGTGGCAAAGCTTTTAATCGTAGCTCAAGGCT
TACCCAGCATCAAAAAATTCACATGGGA
